>Addgene plasmid #100930 | pCEP4-Q769gp160-QES.03 | addgene full sequence | sequence record 197636 | Addgene NGS Result
GCCCCGCCGCCGGACGAACTAAACCTGACTACGGCATCTCTGCCCCTTCTTCGCTGGTACGAGGAGCGCT
TTTGTTTTGTATTCGGGGCAGTGCATGTAATCCCTTCAGTTGGTTGGTACAACTTGCCAACTGGGCCCTG
TTCCACATGTGACACGGGGGGGGACCAAACACAAAGGGGTTCTCTGACTGTAGTTGACATCCTTATAAAT
GGATGTGCACATTTGCCAACACTGAGTGGCTTTCATCCTGGAGCAGACTTTGCATGCTGTGGACTGCAAC
ACAACATTGCCTTTATGTGTAACTCTTGGCTGAAGCTCTTACACCAATGCTGGGGGACATGTACCTCCCA
GGGGCCCAGGAAGACTACGGGAGGCTACACCAACGTCAATCAGAGGGGCCTGTGTAGCTACCGATAAGCG
GACCCTCAAGAGGGCATTAGCAATAGTGTTTATAAGGCCCCCTTGTTAACCCTAAACGGGTAGCATATGC
TTCCCGGGTAGTAGTATATACTATCCAGACTAACCCTAATTCAATAGCATATGTTACCCAACGGGAAGCA
TATGCTATCGAATTAGGGTTAGTAAAAGGGTCCTAAGGAACAGCGATATCTCCCACCCCATGAGCTGTCA
CGGTTTTATTTACATGGGGTCAGGATTCCACGAGGGTAGTGAACCATTTTAGTCACAAGGGCAGTGGCTG
AAGATCAAGGAGCGGGCAGTGAACTCTCCTGAATCTTCGCCTGCTTCTTCATTCTCCTTCGTTTAGCTAA
TAGAATAACTGCTGAGTTGTGAACAGTAAGGTGTATGTGAGGTGCTCGAAAACAAGGTTTCAGGTGACGC
CCCCAGAATAAAATTTGGACGGGGGGTTCAGTGGTGGCATTGTGCTATGACACCAATATAACCCTCACAA
ACCCCTTGGGCAATAAATACTAGTGTAGGAATGAAACATTCTGAATATCTTTAACAATAGAAATCCATGG
GGTGGGGACAAGCCGTAAAGACTGGATGTCCATCTCACACGAATTTATGGCTATGGGCAACACATAATCC
TAGTGCAATATGATACTGGGGTTATTAAGATGTGTCCCAGGCAGGGACCAAGACAGGTGAACCATGTTGT
TACACTCTATTTGTAACAAGGGGAAAGAGAGTGGACGCCGACAGCAGCGGACTCCACTGGTTGTCTCTAA
CACCCCCGAAAATTAAACGGGGCTCCACGCCAATGGGGCCCATAAACAAAGACAAGTGGCCACTCTTTTT
TTTGAAATTGTGGAGTGGGGGCACGCGTCAGCCCCCACACGCCGCCCTGCGGTTTTGGACTGTAAAATAA
GGGTGTAATAACTTGGCTGATTGTAACCCCGCTAACCACTGCGGTCAAACCACTTGCCCACAAAACCACT
AATGGCACCCCGGGGAATACCTGCATAAGTAGGTGGGCGGGCCAAGATAGGGGCGCGATTGCTGCGATCT
GGAGGACAAATTACACACACTTGCGCCTGAGCGCCAAGCACAGGGTTGTTGGTCCTCATATTCACGAGGT
CGCTGAGAGCACGGTGGGCTAATGTTGCCATGGGTAGCATATACTACCCAAATATCTGGATAGCATATGC
TATCCTAATCTATATCTGGGTAGCATAGGCTATCCTAATCTATATCTGGGTAGCATATGCTATCCTAATC
TATATCTGGGTAGTATATGCTATCCTAATTTATATCTGGGTAGCATAGGCTATCCTAATCTATATCTGGG
TAGCATATGCTATCCTAATCTATATCTGGGTAGTATATGCTATCCTAATCTGTATCCGGGTAGCATATGC
TATCCTAATAGAGATTAGGGTAGTATATGCTATCCTAATTTATATCTGGGTAGCATATACTACCCAAATA
TCTGGATAGCATATGCTATCCTAATCTATATCTGGGTAGCATATGCTATCCTAATCTATATCTGGGTAGC
ATAGGCTATCCTAATCTATATCTGGGTAGCATATGCTATCCTAATCTATATCTGGGTAGTATATGCTATC
CTAATTTATATCTGGGTAGCATAGGCTATCCTAATCTATATCTGGGTAGCATATGCTATCCTAATCTATA
TCTGGGTAGTATATGCTATCCTAATCTGTATCCGGGTAGCATATGCTATCCTCATGCATATACAGTCAGC
ATATGATACCCAGTAGTAGAGTGGGAGTGCTATCCTTTGCATATGCCGCCACCTCCCAAGGGGGCGTGAA
TTTTCGCTGCTTGTCCTTTTCCTGCATGCTGGTTGCTCCCATTCTTAGGTGAATTTAAGGAGGCCAGGCT
AAAGCCGTCGCATGTCTGATTGCTCACCAGGTAAATGTCGCTAATGTTTTCCAACGCGAGAAGGTGTTGA
GCGCGGAGCTGAGTGACGTGACAACATGGGTATGCCCAATTGCCCCATGTTGGGAGGACGAAAATGGTGA
CAAGACAGATGGCCAGAAATACACCAACAGCACGCATGATGTCTACTGGGGATTTATTCTTTAGTGCGGG
GGAATACACGGCTTTTAATACGATTGAGGGCGTCTCCTAACAAGTTACATCACTCCTGCCCTTCCTCACC
CTCATCTCCATCACCTCCTTCATCTCCGTCATCTCCGTCATCACCCTCCGCGGCAGCCCCTTCCACCATA
GGTGGAAACCAGGGAGGCAAATCTACTCCATCGTCAAAGCTGCACACAGTCACCCTGATATTGCAGGTAG
GAGCGGGCTTTGTCATAACAAGGTCCTTAATCGCATCCTTCAAAACCTCAGCAAATATATGAGTTTGTAA
AAAGACCATGAAATAACAGACAATGGACTCCCTTAGCGGGCCAGGTTGTGGGCCGGGTCCAGGGGCCATT
CCAAAGGGGAGACGACTCAATGGTGTAAGACGACATTGTGGAATAGCAAGGGCAGTTCCTCGCCTTAGGT
TGTAAAGGGAGGTCTTACTACCTCCATATACGAACACACCGGCGACCCAAGTTCCTTCGTCGGTAGTCCT
TTCTACGTGACTCCTAGCCAGGAGAGCTCTTAAACCTTCTGCAATGTTCTCAAATTTCGGGTTGGAACCT
CCTTGACCACGATGCTTTCCAAACCACCCTCCTTTTTTGCGCCTGCCTCCATCACCCTGACCCCGGGGTC
CAGTGCTTGGGCCTTCTCCTGGGTCATCTGCGGGGCCCTGCTCTATCGCTCCCGGGGGCACGTCAGGCTC
ACCATCTGGGCCACCTTCTTGGTGGTATTCAAAATAATCGGCTTCCCCTACAGGGTGGAAAAATGGCCTT
CTACCTGGAGGGGGCCTGCGCGGTGGAGACCCGGATGATGATGACTGACTACTGGGACTCCTGGGCCTCT
TTTCTCCACGTCCACGACCTCTCCCCCTGGCTCTTTCACGACTTCCCCCCCTGGCTCTTTCACGTCCTCT
ACCCCGGCGGCCTCCACTACCTCCTCGACCCCGGCCTCCACTACCTCCTCGACCCCGGCCTCCACTGCCT
CCTCGACCCCGGCCTCCACCTCCTGCTCCTGCCCCTCCTGCTCCTGCCCCTCCTCCTGCTCCTGCCCCTC
CTGCCCCTCCTGCTCCTGCCCCTCCTGCCCCTCCTGCTCCTGCCCCTCCTGCCCCTCCTGCTCCTGCCCC
TCCTGCCCCTCCTCCTGCTCCTGCCCCTCCTGCCCCTCCTCCTGCTCCTGCCCCTCCTGCCCCTCCTGCT
CCTGCCCCTCCTGCCCCTCCTGCTCCTGCCCCTCCTGCCCCTCCTGCTCCTGCCCCTCCTGCTCCTGCCC
CTCCTGCTCCTGCCCCTCCTGCTCCTGCCCCTCCTGCCCCTCCTGCCCCTCCTCCTGCTCCTGCCCCTCC
TGCTCCTGCCCCTCCTGCCCCTCCTGCCCCTCCTGCTCCTGCCCCTCCTCCTGCTCCTGCCCCTCCTGCC
CCTCCTGCCCCTCCTCCTGCTCCTGCCCCTCCTGCCCCTCCTCCTGCTCCTGCCCCTCCTCCTGCTCCTG
CCCCTCCTGCCCCTCCTGCCCCTCCTCCTGCTCCTGCCCCTCCTGCCCCTCCTCCTGCTCCTGCCCCTCC
TCCTGCTCCTGCCCCTCCTGCCCCTCCTGCCCCTCCTCCTGCTCCTGCCCCTCCTCCTGCTCCTGCCCCT
CCTGCCCCTCCTGCCCCTCCTGCCCCTCCTCCTGCTCCTGCCCCTCCTCCTGCTCCTGCCCCTCCTGCTC
CTGCCCCTCCCGCTCCTGCTCCTGCTCCTGTTCCACCGTGGGTCCCTTTGCAGCCAATGCAACTTGGACG
TTTTTGGGGTCTCCGGACACCATCTCTATGTCTTGGCCCTGATCCTGAGCCGCCCGGGGCTCCTGGTCTT
CCGCCTCCTCGTCCTCGTCCTCTTCCCCGTCCTCGTCCATGGTTATCACCCCCTCTTCTTTGAGGTCCAC
TGCCGCCGGAGCCTTCTGGTCCAGATGTGTCTCCCTTCTCTCCTAGGCCATTTCCAGGTCCTGTACCTGG
CCCCTCGTCAGACATGATTCACACTAAAAGAGATCAATAGACATCTTTATTAGACGACGCTCAGTGAATA
CAGGGAGTGCAGACTCCTGCCCCCTCCAACAGCCCCCCCACCCTCATCCCCTTCATGGTCGCTGTCAGAC
AGATCCAGGTCTGAAAATTCCCCATCCTCCGAACCATCCTCGTCCTCATCACCAATTACTCGCAGCCCGG
AAAACTCCCGCTGAACATCCTCAAGATTTGCGTCCTGAGCCTCAAGCCAGGCCTCAAATTCCTCGTCCCC
CTTTTTGCTGGACGGTAGGGATGGGGATTCTCGGGACCCCTCCTCTTCCTCTTCAAGGTCACCAGACAGA
GATGCTACTGGGGCAACGGAAGAAAAGCTGGGTGCGGCCTGTGAGGATCAGCTTATCGATGATAAGCTGT
CAAACATGAGAATTCTTGAAGACGAAAGGGCCTCGTGATACGCCTATTTTTATAGGTTAATGTCATGATA
ATAATGGTTTCTTAGACGTCAGGTGGCACTTTTCGGGGAAATGTGCGCGGAACCCCTATTTGTTTATTTT
TCTAAATACATTCAAATATGTATCCGCTCATGAGACAATAACCCTGATAAATGCTTCAATAATATTGAAA
AAGGAAGAGTATGAGTATTCAACATTTCCGTGTCGCCCTTATTCCCTTTTTTGCGGCATTTTGCCTTCCT
GTTTTTGCTCACCCAGAAACGCTGGTGAAAGTAAAAGATGCTGAAGATCAGTTGGGTGCACGAGTGGGTT
ACATCGAACTGGATCTCAACAGCGGTAAGATCCTTGAGAGTTTTCGCCCCGAAGAACGTTTTCCAATGAT
GAGCACTTTTAAAGTTCTGCTATGTGGCGCGGTATTATCCCGTGTTGACGCCGGGCAAGAGCAACTCGGT
CGCCGCATACACTATTCTCAGAATGACTTGGTTGAGTACTCACCAGTCACAGAAAAGCATCTTACGGATG
GCATGACAGTAAGAGAATTATGCAGTGCTGCCATAACCATGAGTGATAACACTGCGGCCAACTTACTTCT
GACAACGATCGGAGGACCGAAGGAGCTAACCGCTTTTTTGCACAACATGGGGGATCATGTAACTCGCCTT
GATCGTTGGGAACCGGAGCTGAATGAAGCCATACCAAACGACGAGCGTGACACCACGATGCCTGCAGCAA
TGGCAACAACGTTGCGCAAACTATTAACTGGCGAACTACTTACTCTAGCTTCCCGGCAACAATTAATAGA
CTGGATGGAGGCGGATAAAGTTGCAGGACCACTTCTGCGCTCGGCCCTTCCGGCTGGCTGGTTTATTGCT
GATAAATCTGGAGCCGGTGAGCGTGGGTCTCGCGGTATCATTGCAGCACTGGGGCCAGATGGTAAGCCCT
CCCGTATCGTAGTTATCTACACGACGGGGAGTCAGGCAACTATGGATGAACGAAATAGACAGATCGCTGA
GATAGGTGCCTCACTGATTAAGCATTGGTAACTGTCAGACCAAGTTTACTCATATATACTTTAGATTGAT
TTAAAACTTCATTTTTAATTTAAAAGGATCTAGGTGAAGATCCTTTTTGATAATCTCATGACCAAAATCC
CTTAACGTGAGTTTTCGTTCCACTGAGCGTCAGACCCCGTAGAAAAGATCAAAGGATCTTCTTGAGATCC
TTTTTTTCTGCGCGTAATCTGCTGCTTGCAAACAAAAAAACCACCGCTACCAGCGGTGGTTTGTTTGCCG
GATCAAGAGCTACCAACTCTTTTTCCGAAGGTAACTGGCTTCAGCAGAGCGCAGATACCAAATACTGTCC
TTCTAGTGTAGCCGTAGTTAGGCCACCACTTCAAGAACTCTGTAGCACCGCCTACATACCTCGCTCTGCT
AATCCTGTTACCAGTGGCTGCTGCCAGTGGCGATAAGTCGTGTCTTACCGGGTTGGACTCAAGACGATAG
TTACCGGATAAGGCGCAGCGGTCGGGCTGAACGGGGGGTTCGTGCACACAGCCCAGCTTGGAGCGAACGA
CCTACACCGAACTGAGATACCTACAGCGTGAGCTATGAGAAAGCGCCACGCTTCCCGAAGGGAGAAAGGC
GGACAGGTATCCGGTAAGCGGCAGGGTCGGAACAGGAGAGCGCACGAGGGAGCTTCCAGGGGGAAACGCC
TGGTATCTTTATAGTCCTGTCGGGTTTCGCCACCTCTGACTTGAGCGTCGATTTTTGTGATGCTCGTCAG
GGGGGCGGAGCCTATGGAAAAACGCCAGCAACGCGGCCTTTTTACGGTTCCTGGCCTTTTGCTGCGCCGC
GTGCGGCTGCTGGAGATGGCGGACGCGATGGATATGTTCTGCCAAGGGTTGGTTTGCGCATTCACAGTTC
TCCGCAAGAATTGATTGGCTCCAATTCTTGGAGTGGTGAATCCGTTAGCGAGGTGCCGCCGGCTTCCATT
CAGGTCGAGGTGGCCCGGCTCCATGCACCGCGACGCAACGCGGGGAGGCAGACAAGGTATAGGGCGGCGC
CTACAATCCATGCCAACCCGTTCCATGTGCTCGCCGAGGCGGCATAAATCGCCGTGACGATCAGCGGTCC
AGTGATCGAAGTTAGGCTGGTAAGAGCCGCGAGCGATCCTTGAAGCTGTCCCTGATGGTCGTCATCTACC
TGCCTGGACAGCATGGCCTGCAACGCGGGCATCCCGATGCCGCCGGAAGCGAGAAGAATCATAATGGGGA
AGGCCATCCAGCCTCGCGTCGCGAACGCCAGCAAGACGTAGCCCAGCGCGTCGGCCGCCATGCCCTGCTT
CATCCCCGTGGCCCGTTGCTCGCGTTTGCTGGCGGTGTCCCCGGAAGAAATATATTTGCATGTCTTTAGT
TCTATGATGACACAAACCCCGCCCAGCGTCTTGTCATTGGCGAATTCGAACACGCAGATGCAGTCGGGGC
GGCGCGGTCCCAGGTCCACTTCGCATATTAAGGTGACGCGTGTGGCCTCGAACACCGAGCGACCCTGCAG
CGACCCGCTTAACAGCGTCAACAGCGTGCCGCAGATCCCGGGCAATGAGATATGAAAAAGCCTGAACTCA
CCGCGACGTCTGTCGAGAAGTTTCTGATCGAAAAGTTCGACAGCGTCTCCGACCTGATGCAGCTCTCGGA
GGGCGAAGAATCTCGTGCTTTCAGCTTCGATGTAGGAGGGCGTGGATATGTCCTGCGGGTAAATAGCTGC
GCCGATGGTTTCTACAAAGATCGTTATGTTTATCGGCACTTTGCATCGGCCGCGCTCCCGATTCCGGAAG
TGCTTGACATTGGGGAATTCAGCGAGAGCCTGACCTATTGCATCTCCCGCCGTGCACAGGGTGTCACGTT
GCAAGACCTGCCTGAAACCGAACTGCCCGCTGTTCTGCAGCCGGTCGCGGAGGCCATGGATGCGATCGCT
GCGGCCGATCTTAGCCAGACGAGCGGGTTCGGCCCATTCGGACCGCAAGGAATCGGTCAATACACTACAT
GGCGTGATTTCATATGCGCGATTGCTGATCCCCATGTGTATCACTGGCAAACTGTGATGGACGACACCGT
CAGTGCGTCCGTCGCGCAGGCTCTCGATGAGCTGATGCTTTGGGCCGAGGACTGCCCCGAAGTCCGGCAC
CTCGTGCACGCGGATTTCGGCTCCAACAATGTCCTGACGGACAATGGCCGCATAACAGCGGTCATTGACT
GGAGCGAGGCGATGTTCGGGGATTCCCAATACGAGGTCGCCAACATCTTCTTCTGGAGGCCGTGGTTGGC
TTGTATGGAGCAGCAGACGCGCTACTTCGAGCGGAGGCATCCGGAGCTTGCAGGATCGCCGCGGCTCCGG
GCGTATATGCTCCGCATTGGTCTTGACCAACTCTATCAGAGCTTGGTTGACGGCAATTTCGATGATGCAG
CTTGGGCGCAGGGTCGATGCGACGCAATCGTCCGATCCGGAGCCGGGACTGTCGGGCGTACACAAATCGC
CCGCAGAAGCGCGGCCGTCTGGACCGATGGCTGTGTAGAAGTACTCGCCGATAGTGGAAACCGACGCCCC
AGCACTCGTCCGAGGGCAAAGGAATAGGGGAGATGGGGGAGGCTAACTGAAACACGGAAGGAGACAATAC
CGGAAGGAACCCGCGCTATGACGGCAATAAAAAGACAGAATAAAACGCACGGGTGTTGGGTCGTTTGTTC
ATAAACGCGGGGTTCGGTCCCAGGGCTGGCACTCTGTCGATACCCCACCGAGACCCCATTGGGGCCAATA
CGCCCGCGTTTCTTCCTTTTCCCCACCCCACCCCCCAAGTTCGGGTGAAGGCCCAGGGCTCGCAGCCAAC
GTCGGGGCGGCAGGCCCTGCCATAGCCACTGGCCCCGTGGGTTAGGGACGGGGTCCCCCATGGGGAATGG
TTTATGGTTCGTGGGGGTTATTATTTTGGGCGTTGCGTGGGGTCTGGTCCACGACTGGACTGAGCAGACA
GACCCATGGTTTTTGGATGGCCTGGGCATGGACCGCATGTACTGGCGCGACACGAACACCGGGCGTCTGT
GGCTGCCAAACACCCCCGACCCCCAAAAACCACCGCGCGGATTTCTGGCGTGCCAAGCTAGTCGACCAAT
TCTCATGTTTGACAGCTTATCATCGCAGATCCGGGCAACGTTGTTGCATTGCTGCAGGCGCAGAACTGGT
AGGTATGGAAGATCTATACATTGAATCAATATTGGCAATTAGCCATATTAGTCATTGGTTATATAGCATA
AATCAATATTGGCTATTGGCCATTGCATACGTTGTATCTATATCATAATATGTACATTTATATTGGCTCA
TGTCCAATATGACCGCCATGTTGACATTGATTATTGACTAGTTATTAATAGTAATCAATTACGGGGTCAT
TAGTTCATAGCCCATATATGGAGTTCCGCGTTACATAACTTACGGTAAATGGCCCGCCTGGCTGACCGCC
CAACGACCCCCGCCCATTGACGTCAATAATGACGTATGTTCCCATAGTAACGCCAATAGGGACTTTCCAT
TGACGTCAATGGGTGGAGTATTTACGGTAAACTGCCCACTTGGCAGTACATCAAGTGTATCATATGCCAA
GTCCGCCCCCTATTGACGTCAATGACGGTAAATGGCCCGCCTGGCATTATGCCCAGTACATGACCTTACG
GGACTTTCCTACTTGGCAGTACATCTACGTATTAGTCATCGCTATTACCATGGTGATGCGGTTTTGGCAG
TACACCAATGGGCGTGGATAGCGGTTTGACTCACGGGGATTTCCAAGTCTCCACCCCATTGACGTCAATG
GGAGTTTGTTTTGGCACCAAAATCAACGGGACTTTCCAAAATGTCGTAATAACCCCGCCCCGTTGACGCA
AATGGGCGGTAGGCGTGTACGGTGGGAGGTCTATATAAGCAGAGCTCGTTTAGTGAACCGTCAGATCTCT
AGAAGCTGGGTACCAGCTGCTAGCGCCACCATGCCCATGGGGTCTTTGCAACCCCTCGCTACTCTTTATT
TGCTGGGTATGTTGGTAGCGAGCGTTCTGGCGGCGGGCAATCTCTGGGTAACCGTGTACTACGGCGTGCC
AGTGTGGCGGGATGCTGAAACAACCCTCTTTTGTGCAAGTGATGCAAAAGCGTATGACCGAGAAGCACAC
AATGTTTGGGCTACACATGCGTGCGTTCCGACAGATCCATCCCCCCAAGAAGTACCATTGGGGAATGTAA
CCGAGGAATTCAACATGTGGAAGAATAACATGGTTGAACAGATGCATACAGACATCATCTCTTTGTGGGA
CCAGTCACTGCAGCCGTGTGTGAAACTTACGCCTCTTTGTGTCACGCTGAATTGTTCCAATAGTAATAAC
ATTCCAAGTGTCAGCAACATTACCGATGATATGAAAGAAGAGATTAAGAACTGCAGCTTTAACATGACAA
CCGAATTGAAGGATAAAAAGCAGAACGTTTACTCTTTGTTCTATCGACTGGACGTTGTACCCCTCGAAAC
AAAAACCAACCAGAACAGTAGTCACTCAAGGTATCGGCTCATTAACTGCAACACGTCTGAGATCACGCAG
GCTTGCCCAAAAGTTTCTTTCGAGCCGATCCCTATTCACTATTGTGCGCCTGCAGGCTATGCTATCCTGA
AATGTAACGACAAGGGCTTTAACGGCACTGGACTTTGTAAAAACGTCTCAACAGTACAATGCACGCATGG
GATTAAACCGGTCGTCAGTACCCAGCTGCTCCTTAATGGAAGCCTTGCCGAGGGTAAGGTAATGGTACGA
TCCGAAAATATTACAAATAATGCGAAAAACATTATAATACAGTTTAACAACTCTGTGCAAATTAATTGCA
CGCGCCCAGGTAATAACACGCGAAAAAGTATACATCTCGGGCCTGGGAAAGTTTTTTACGCGACGGACAT
AATAGGGGATATAAGGAAAGCGCACTGTAATGTTAATCGCCAACAATGGAATAAGACCCTTCAGGATGTG
GCAACGCAACTCAGGACCCACTTCAGAAACCGTACGATCATATTTAATAATAGTCTCGGTGGGGATTTGG
AAATAACTACGCATAGTTTTAATTGTAGGGGAGAGTTTTTCTATTGTAACACTTCCGGGCTCTTTAATGG
GATATGGAACGGAACGCAAGAACCTAATCGGACCGAGTCTAACGATACAATTACGCTTCAATGTCGGATA
AAGCAGATCATCAACATGTGGCAGAGAGTAGGCCAGGCAATTTACGCACCCCCTATCCAGGGGGAGATCA
GATGCGAAAGTAACATAACCGGACTTATCCTGACGAGGGATGGGGGGATCATCAACAGTACAGAGGAAAC
GTTTAGACCTGGGGGCGGGGACATGAGAGATAATTGGAGGTCCGAGCTCTATAAATACAAAGTTGTAAAG
ATAGAACCGCTTGGAGTGGCTCCAACTAAGGCCAAGAGACGGGTCGTGGAGAGAGAAAAACGGGCGGTAG
GATTTGGCGCGTTCTTTCTCGGTTTCCTTGGCGCAGCCGGATCAACGATGGGGGCCGCCTCCATCACCCT
GACGGTTCAGGCGCGCCAGCTTTTGAGTGGGATTGTGCAGCAGCAGAATAACCTCCTTAGGGCCATAGAG
GCTCAGCAGCACCTGCTGAAGCTTACCGTTTGGGGCATTAAGCAACTGCAGGCGCGGGTACTCGCGGTTG
AAAGATACCTTAAGGATCAGCAACTGCTGGGAATGTGGGGATGTAGTGGAAAGTTCATCTGCACAACCAC
GGTCCCATGGAATTCCTCATGGTCAAATAAATCACAGTCAGAAATATGGGATAATATGACGTGGATGCAG
TGGGACAAGGAGATTAACAATTACACCCAGATTATCTACGATCTTATTGAGGAGTCACAAAGGCAACAAG
AGAAAAACGAACAGGACTTGCTGGCGCTCGACAAATGGGCTAATTTGTGGAACTGGTTCGACATCAGTAA
CTGGCTGTGGTACATAAAGATTTTCATAATGATAGTTGGCGGGCTCATAGGGCTTCGGATTGCGTTCGCA
GTGCTTTCTGTCATCAATAGGGTCAGGCAAGGTTATTCCCCGCTCTCCTTTCAAACCCATACCCCAAACC
CTCGGGATTTGGATAGGCCAGGCCGGATAGAGGAGGAAGGAGGTGAGCAGGATCGGGACCGAAGCATAAG
ACTGGTCTCTGGGTTTCTTGCTTTGGCATGGGACGACCTGAGGTCTCTGTGTTTGTTCAGTTACCACCGC
CTGCGAGATTTCATCTTGGTGGCTGCTAGAACGGTCGAACTTCTTGGACATATTTCACTTAAAGGCTTGA
GACGAGGCTGGGAAGGATTGAAATACCTTGGGAACCTTCTGTCATACTGGGGACGGGAACTGAAGATAAG
TGCCATAAACTTGTTGGACACAATCGCGATTGTTGTGGCGGAATGGACCGATCGGATAATTGAGATTGGC
CAGAGACTGTGTCGCGCTATCATTAATATACCTCGGAGAATCCGACAGGGGTTCGAACGGGCTTTGTTGT
AGTAACTCGAGGCCGGCAAGGCCGGATCCAGACATGATAAGATACATTGATGAGTTTGGACAAACCACAA
CTAGAATGCAGTGAAAAAAATGCTTTATTTGTGAAATTTGTGATGCTATTGCTTTATTTGTAACCATTAT
AAGCTGCAATAAACAAGTTAACAACAACAATTGCATTCATTTTATGTTTCAGGTTCAGGGGGAGGTGGGG
AGGTTTTTTAAAGCAAGTAAAACCTCTACAAATGTGGTATGGCTGATTATGATCCGGCTGCCTCGCGCGT
TTCGGTGATGACGGTGAAAACCTCTGACACATGCAGCTCCCGGAGACGGTCACAGCTTGTCTGTAAGCGG
ATGCCGGGAGCAGACAAGCCCGTCAGGGCGCGTCAGCGGGTGTTGGCGGGTGTCGGGGCGCAGCCATGAC
CGGTCGACTCTAGA
Features (pLannotate 1.2.2; 19 found; start..end, strand, type, name):
    475..2264    -  rep_origin     oriP: Epstein-Barr virus oriP replication origin (Yates et al., 2000)
   2269..2487    -  CDS            gL (fragment): GL_EBVB9 - Experimental evidence at protein level: Swiss-Prot protein existence level 1. The heterodimer glycoprotein H-glycoprotein L is required for the fusion of viral and plasma membranes leading to virus entry into the host cell. Acts as a functional inhibitor of gH and maintains gH in an inhibited form. Upon binding to host integrins, gL dissociates from gH leading to activation of the viral fusion glycoproteins gB and gH. Fusion of EBV with B-lymphocytes requires the additional receptor- binding protein gp42, which forms a complex with gH/gL. The heterodimer gH/gL targets also host EPHA
   2570..4495    -  CDS            EBNA1: Epstein-Barr nuclear antigen 1, also known as EBNA-1 crucial for latent viral infection, and for episomal amplification of vectors containing the oriP origin (Okita et al., 2013)
   4533..4877    -  CDS            BRRF2_EBVB9 (fragment): Protein inferred from homology: Swiss-Prot protein existence level 3. From Epstein-Barr virus (strain B95-8) (HHV-4) (Human herpesvirus 4).
   4880..4903    -  promoter       tet promoter (fragment): E. coli promoter for tetracycline efflux protein gene
   5016..5120    +  promoter       AmpR promoter: bla
   5121..5981    +  CDS            AmpR: β-lactamase; bla; confers resistance to ampicillin, carbenicillin, and related antibiotics
   6152..6740    +  rep_origin     ori: high-copy-number ColE1/pMB1/pBR322/pUC origin of replication
   6930..7274    -  CDS            TcR (fragment): tetracycline efflux protein; tet; confers resistance to tetracycline
   7357..7502    +  promoter       HSV TK promoter: herpes simplex virus thymidine kinase promoter
   7542..8567    +  CDS            HygR: aminoglycoside phosphotransferase from E. coli; aph(4)-Ia; confers resistance to hygromycin
   8632..8680    +  polyA_signal   HSV TK poly(A) signal: herpes simplex virus thymidine kinase polyadenylation signal (Cole and Stacy, 1985)
   8880..9104    +  CDS            gH (fragment): GH_HHV11 - Experimental evidence at protein level: Swiss-Prot protein existence level 1. The heterodimer glycoprotein H-glycoprotein L is required for the fusion of viral and plasma membranes leading to virus entry into the host cell. Following initial binding to host receptor, membrane fusion is mediated by the fusion machinery composed of gB and the heterodimer gH/gL. May also be involved in the fusion between the virion envelope and the outer nuclear membrane during virion morphogenesis. From Human herpesvirus 1 (strain 17) (HHV-1) (Human herpes simplex virus 1).
   9333..9712    +  enhancer       CMV enhancer: human cytomegalovirus immediate early enhancer
   9714..9913    +  promoter       CMV promoter: human cytomegalovirus (CMV) immediate early promoter
  10010..12529   +  CDS            env: ENV_HV1Y2 - Experimental evidence at protein level: Swiss-Prot protein existence level 1. [Transmembrane protein gp41]: Acts as a class I viral fusion protein. Under the current model, the protein has at least 3 conformational states: pre-fusion native state, pre-hairpin intermediate state, and post-fusion hairpin state. During fusion of viral and target intracellular membranes, the coiled coil regions (heptad repeats) assume a trimer-of-hairpins structure, positioning the fusion peptide in close proximity to the C-terminal region of the ectodomain. The formation of this structure appears to d
  12555..12689   -  polyA_signal   SV40 poly(A) signal: SV40 polyadenylation signal
  12712..12794   -  CDS            large T antigen (fragment): large T antigen from SV40 (simian virus 40)
  12797..12837   +  CDS            rop (fragment): Rop protein, which maintains plasmids at low copy number; rop
