[The description below was written by a language model from this plasmid's Addgene catalogue record and pLannotate feature annotations shown in this document.]
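Description:
pCEP4-Q769gp160-QES.03 is a mammalian expression plasmid of about 13 kb built on the Invitrogen pCEP4 episomal backbone. In E. coli it is maintained as a high-copy plasmid through a ColE1/pUC-type origin and selected with ampicillin via the β-lactamase gene. For mammalian cells the backbone supplies the Epstein-Barr virus oriP origin together with the EBNA1 coding sequence, a pairing that allows the plasmid to replicate and persist as an extrachromosomal episome in permissive primate cells. It also supplies a hygromycin resistance cassette driven by the HSV thymidine kinase promoter and terminated by the TK polyadenylation signal. The annotation also picks up short fragments of EBV and HSV open reading frames, the tetracycline resistance gene, rop and SV40 large T antigen. These are backbone remnants flanking the functional elements rather than expressed parts.

The payload is a codon-optimized synthetic gene encoding full-length Env (gp160) from the HIV-1 Q769.d22 isolate, cloned between NheI and XhoI sites. It sits downstream of the CMV immediate early enhancer and promoter and is followed by an SV40 polyadenylation signal. A CD5 leader sequence is fused at the N terminus to direct the glycoprotein into the secretory pathway. This variant, designated a QES mutant, carries the substitutions A200E, F223Y and I595M and is recorded as having enhanced binding to the antibody PG16. The associated work concerns conformational engineering of Env guided by mutational tolerance in the CD4- and PG16-bound states. The plasmid therefore suits expression of the engineered Env in mammalian cells for studies of antibody and receptor binding and of Env conformation.
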