Addgene plasmid #100930: pCEP4-Q769gp160-QES.03
Purpose: Mammalian expression plasmid for Env from the Q769.d22 HIV-1 isolate; QES mutant with enhanced binding to antibody PG16
Depositing lab: Erik Procko. Depositing organization: University of Illinois at Urbana-Champaign. Publication: Conformational engineering of HIV-1 Env based on mutational tolerance in the CD4 and PG16 bound states. Heredia JD, Park J, Choi H, Gill KS, Procko E. J Virol. 2019 Mar 20. pii: JVI.00219-19. doi: 10.1128/JVI.00219-19. PubMed 30894475.
Backbone
  Vector backbone: pCEP4
  Backbone manufacturer: Invitrogen
  Backbone size w/o insert (bp): 10393
  Total vector size (bp): 12964
  Vector type: Mammalian Expression
  Selectable markers: Hygromycin
Growth in bacteria
  Bacterial resistance: Ampicillin, 100 μg/mL
  Growth temperature: 37°C
  Growth strain: DH5alpha
  Copy number: High Copy
Gene/Insert
  Gene/Insert name: HIV-1 (Q769.d22) Env (alt names: gp160; Env)
  Species: Human immunodeficiency virus 1
  Insert size (bp): 2571
  Mutation: Codon-optimized synthetic gene; mutations A200E;F223Y;I595M
  GenBank ID: AAM66234.1
  Promoter: CMV
  Tag / fusion protein: CD5 leader sequence (N terminal on insert)
  Cloning method: Restriction Enzyme; 5′ cloning site NheI (not destroyed); 3′ cloning site XhoI (not destroyed)
  Sequencing primers: 5′ CMV_fwd; 3′ EBV_rev
Terms and licenses: Academic/Nonprofit Terms; Industry Terms: Not Available to Industry
How to cite: pCEP4-Q769gp160-QES.03 was a gift from Erik Procko (Addgene plasmid # 100930 ; http://n2t.net/addgene:100930 ; RRID:Addgene_100930)
